Addgene plasmid #32790: pCR2.1-hASIC1
Depositing lab: Cecelia Canessa.
Backbone
  Vector backbone: pCR2.1 TOPO
  Backbone manufacturer: Invitrogen
  Backbone size w/o insert (bp): 3900
  Vector type: Cloning
Growth in bacteria
  Bacterial resistance: Ampicillin and Kanamycin, 100 & 50 μg/mL
  Growth temperature: 37°C
  Growth strain: DH5alpha
  Copy number: High Copy
Gene/Insert
  Gene/Insert name: ASIC1
  Species: H. sapiens (human)
  Entrez Gene: ASIC1 (a.k.a. ACCN2, ASIC, BNaC2)
  Promoter: plac
  Cloning method: TOPO Cloning
  Sequencing primers: 5′ M13 reverse; 3′ T7
Terms and licenses: Academic/Nonprofit Terms; Industry Terms: Not Available to Industry
How to cite: pCR2.1-hASIC1 was a gift from Cecelia Canessa (Addgene plasmid # 32790 ; http://n2t.net/addgene:32790 ; RRID:Addgene_32790)
