[The description below was written by a language model from this plasmid's Addgene catalogue record.]
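Description:
pCR2.1-hASIC1 is a bacterial cloning plasmid that carries the human ASIC1 gene (also known as ACCN2, ASIC or BNaC2) in the commercial pCR2.1 TOPO backbone, a vector of about 3.9 kb without insert. ASIC1 encodes an acid-sensing ion channel subunit, a proton-gated cation channel of the degenerin/epithelial sodium channel family. The insert was introduced by TOPO cloning, in which vector-bound topoisomerase I ligates a PCR product directly into the linearised vector. The plasmid is maintained at high copy number in E. coli and is selectable with both ampicillin and kanamycin, reflecting the two resistance markers on this backbone.

The only promoter listed is plac, the bacterial lac promoter that flanks the TOPO cloning site in this vector family. The record names M13 reverse and T7 as the 5′ and 3′ sequencing primers, so these priming sites bracket the insert and can be used to verify it. No eukaryotic promoter, epitope tag, reporter or mammalian selection marker is recorded, and the vector type is given simply as cloning. The construct is therefore best understood as a storage and source clone for the human ASIC1 sequence, suited to sequencing, use as a PCR template or subcloning into expression vectors, rather than to direct expression in eukaryotic cells. The record does not state the insert size, which ASIC1 isoform or splice variant is present, whether untranslated regions are included, or the orientation of the insert relative to the T7 site. No feature table was provided, so these details cannot be confirmed here.
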