>Addgene plasmid #32790 | pCR2.1-hASIC1 | addgene partial sequence | sequence record 38967 | M13rev
CTCGGATCCACTAGTAACGGCCGCCAGTGTGCTGGAATTCGCCCTTCAGCAGGTAAAGTCCTCGAACGTG
CCTCGGGCCGGATGGTGAGGTAGGATGTTGGCAGCGTATGTCATCCCGGCAGGGTGGCCCCGAAGGCTCT
CGCACGGGTTGTGTCTTTTGACGTCGTCCAGGCTGAGGGCCACGCCCTTGTCCGCACTGCTCCTTTTGGC
CTCCTTCTGGCATTTTCCTCGTCGGCACAGCTTGTGCTTAATGACCTCGTAGGCGTAGTCAAAGAGCTCC
AGCACCGTGAGGATGCTGGCCCCGATGAACAGCCCCATCTGGCCCCCGATGTCACCCAGGAGCCCTGCAA
TCTCATAGGCCTTCTTCTGTTCAATGGTCTCATAGTTGAGGACTTCAAAGAAAATGTCCAGCACCAGGAT
GTTCTCCCCTATGTATTGCTCAGATTTGTTGAACTTCTTGGCCAGGTACTTGGCTGAGGCTTTGCTGGGG
ATCTTGACCATGGACAGCTCTTTGCCATAGCGGGTCAGGTTGCAAGGCATTTCACACACGCAGTACTCCT
GGTCCTTCTCCACCAGGAAGTCCAGAGCAGGATCTGCACACTCCTTGTACTGCTCTGGAGTACAGTATGG
GGCATCCCCTGGCATGTGCACCATGCGGCAGTTGCAGTTCTCCACCAGGTAGCGCGTCTCACAGTCGATG
CGGCAGGCAGTGATGCTGTAGGA
